Addgene plasmid #25330: CBX5 (3FDT)
Purpose: Bacterial expression for structure determination; may not be full ORF
Depositing lab: Cheryl Arrowsmith. Depositing organization: University of Toronto.
Backbone
  Vector backbone: pET28-MHL
  Backbone manufacturer: SGC
  Backbone size w/o insert (bp): 7325
  Vector type: Bacterial Expression
Growth in bacteria
  Bacterial resistance: Kanamycin, 50 μg/mL
  Growth temperature: 37°C
  Growth strain: DH5alpha
  Copy number: Low Copy
Gene/Insert
  Gene/Insert name: CBX5_03 (alt names: PDB: 3FDT; chromobox homolog 5; CBX5)
  Species: H. sapiens (human)
  Insert size (bp): 174
  GenBank ID: NP_036249
  Entrez Gene: CBX5 (a.k.a. HEL25, HP1, HP1A, HP1alpha)
  Tag / fusion protein: His (N terminal on insert)
  Cloning method: Restriction Enzyme
  Sequencing primers: 5′ T7; 3′ T7-term
Terms and licenses: Academic/Nonprofit Terms; Industry Terms: Not Available to Industry
Depositor comments: PDB: 3FDT. http://www.thesgc.org/structures/3FDT/
How to cite: CBX5 (3FDT) was a gift from Cheryl Arrowsmith (Addgene plasmid # 25330 ; http://n2t.net/addgene:25330 ; RRID:Addgene_25330)
