[The description below was written by a language model from this plasmid's Addgene catalogue record.]
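Description:
CBX5 (3FDT) is a bacterial expression plasmid built on the pET28-MHL backbone from a structural genomics consortium. It was designed to produce a fragment of human chromobox homolog 5 (CBX5, also known as HP1alpha) for structure determination. The backbone is listed at about 7.3 kb, is propagated in E. coli as a low-copy plasmid and is selected with kanamycin. The record does not list the origin of replication or the promoter. The T7 and T7-terminator sequencing primers fit the usual pET arrangement, in which the insert lies between a T7 promoter and T7 terminator and is expressed in a host that supplies T7 RNA polymerase.

The insert, designated CBX5_03, is only 174 bp, enough to encode roughly 58 amino acids. It is therefore a single-domain fragment rather than the full open reading frame, in line with the catalogue's caution that the clone may not be the full ORF. The record does not say which residues or which domain of CBX5 are included. The fragment was introduced by restriction enzyme cloning and carries an N-terminal His tag, which allows the recombinant protein to be purified by immobilised metal affinity chromatography.

The construct is linked to the deposited structure with PDB code 3FDT, which indicates it was the expression clone used to generate protein for that entry. It is typically used for recombinant production of this CBX5 fragment for crystallography or other structural, biophysical or binding studies of this heterochromatin-associated protein. No feature table accompanies the record, so finer details such as any protease cleavage site after the tag cannot be confirmed.
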