>Addgene plasmid #25330 | CBX5 (3FDT) | depositor partial sequence | sequence record 11804 | Author sequence
GAGGAGTATGTTGTGGAGAAGGTGCTAGACAGGCGCGTGGTTAAGGGACAAGTGGAATATCTACTGAAGT
GGAAAGGCTTTTCTGAGGAGCACAATACTTGGGAACCTGAGAAAAACTTGGATTGCCCTGAGCTAATTTC
TGAATTTATGAAAAAGTATAAGAAGATGAAGGAG
