>Addgene plasmid #25330 | CBX5 (3FDT) | addgene partial sequence | sequence record 31413 | 25330 with T7
ATATTTTGTTTACTTTAAGAAGGAGATATACCATGCATCATCATCATCATCACAGCAGCGGCAGAGAAAA
CTTGTATTTCCAGGGCGAGGAGTATGTTGTGGAGAAGGTGCTAGACAGGCGCGTGGTTAAGGGACAAGTG
GAATATCTACTGAAGTGGAAAGGCTTTTCTGAGGAGCACAATACTTGGGAACCTGAGAAAAACTTGGATT
GCCCTGAGCTAATTTCTGAATTTATGAAAAAGTATAAGAAGATGAAGGAGTGATGACGAAGCTTGCGGCC
GCACTCGAGCACCACCACCACCACCACTGAGATCCGGCTGCTAACAAAGCCCGAAAGGAAGCTGAGTTGG
CTGCTGCCACCGCTGAGCAATAACTAGCATAACCCCTTGGGGCCTCTAAACGGGTCTTGAGGGGTTTTTT
GCTGAAAGGAGGAACTATATCCGGATTGGCGAATGGG
[124 nt withheld, positions 458-581]
C
[91 nt withheld, positions 583-673]
A
[49 nt withheld, positions 675-723]
CCTTTGACGTTGGAGTCCACGTTCTTT
[37 nt withheld, positions 751-787]
ACCCTATCTCGGTCTATTCTTTTGATTTATAAGGGATTTTGCCGATTTCGGCCTATTGGTTAAAAAATGA
GCTGATTTAACAAAAATTTAACGCG
